>Addgene plasmid #189576 | pBbA2C_Ptet::lasI | addgene full sequence | sequence record 377789 | Addgene NGS Result
GAAAAACATATTCTCAATAAACCCTTTAGGGAAATAGGCCAGGTTTTCACCGTAACACGCCACATCTTGC
GAATATATGTGTAGAAACTGCCGGAAATCGTCGTGGTATTCACTCCAGAGCGATGAAAACGTTTCAGTTT
GCTCATGGAAAACGGTGTAACAAGGGTGAACACTATCCCATATCACCAGCTCACCGTCTTTCATTGCCAT
ACGAAATTCCGGATGAGCATTCATCAGGCGGGCAAGAATGTGAATAAAGGCCGGATAAAACTTGTGCTTA
TTTTTCTTTACGGTCTTTAAAAAGGCCGTAATATCCAGCTGAACGGTCTGGTTATAGGTACATTGAGCAA
CTGACTGAAATGCCTCAAAATGTTCTTTACGATGCCATTGGGATATATCAACGGTGGTATATCCAGTGAT
TTTTTTCTCCATTTTAGCTTCCTTAGCTCCTGAAAATCTCGATAACTCAAAAAATACGCCCGGTAGTGAT
CTTATTTCATTATGGTGAAAGTTGGAACCTCTTACGTGCCGATCAACGTCTCATTTTCGCCAGATATCGA
CGTCTTAAGACCCACTTTCACATTTAAGTTGTTTTTCTAATCCGCATATGATCAATTCAAGGCCGAATAA
GAAGGCTGGCTCTGCACCTTGGTGATCAAATAATTCGATAGCTTGTCGTAATAATGGCGGCATACTATCA
GTAGTAGGTGTTTCCCTTTCTTCTTTAGCGACTTGATGCTCTTGATCTTCCAATACGCAACCTAAAGTAA
AATGCCCCACAGCGCTGAGTGCATATAATGCATTCTCTAGTGAAAAACCTTGTTGGCATAAAAAGGCTAA
TTGATTTTCGAGAGTTTCATACTGTTTTTCTGTAGGCCGTGTACCTAAATGTACTTTTGCTCCATCGCGA
TGACTTAGTAAAGCACATCTAAAACTTTTAGCGTTATTACGTAAAAAATCTTGCCAGCTTTCCCCTTCTA
AAGGGCAAAAGTGAGTATGGTGCCTATCTAACATCTCAATGGCTAAGGCGTCGAGCAAAGCCCGCTTATT
TTTTACATGCCAATACAATGTAGGCTGCTCTACACCTAGCTTCTGGGCGAGTTTACGGGTTGTTAAACCT
TCGATTCCGACCTCATTAAGCAGCTCTAATGCGCTGTTAATCACTTTACTTTTATCTAATCTAGACATCA
TTAATTCCTAATTTTTGTTGACACTCTATCGTTGATAGAGTTATTTTACCACTCCCTATCAGTGATAGAG
AAAAGAATTCAAAAGATCTTTTAAGAAGGAGATATACATATGATCGTTCAGATCGGTCGTCGTGAAGAGT
TCGACAAAAAACTGCTGGGTGAAATGCACAAACTGCGTGCTCAGGTTTTCAAAGAACGTAAAGGTTGGGA
CGTTTCCGTTATCGACGAAATGGAAATCGACGGTTACGACGCTCTGTCCCCGTACTACATGCTGATCCAG
GAAGACACCCCGGAAGCTCAGGTTTTCGGTTGCTGGCGTATCTTCGACACCACCGGTCCGTACATGCTGA
AAAACACCTTCCCGGAACTGCTGCACGGTAAAGAAGCTCCGTGCTCCCCGCACATCTGGGAACTGTCCCG
TTTCGCTATCAACTCCGGTCAGAAAGGTTCCCTGGGTTTCTCCGACTGCACCCTGGAAGCTATGCGTGCT
CTGGCTCGTTACTCCTTGCAGAACGACATCCAGACCCTGGTTACCGTTACCACCGTTGGTGTTGAAAAAA
TGATGATCCGTGCTGGTCTGGACGTTTCCCGTTTCGGTCCGCACCTGAAAATCGGTATCGAACGTGCTGT
TGCTCTGCGTATCGAACTGAACGCTAAAACCCAGATCGCTCTGTACGGTGGTGTTCTGGTTGAACAGCGT
CTGGCTGTTTCCTAATAAGGATCCAAACTCGAGTAAGGATCTCCAGGCATCAAATAAAACGAAAGGCTCA
GTCGAAAGACTGGGCCTTTCGTTTTATCTGTTGTTTGTCGGTGAACGCTCTCTACTAGAGTCACACTGGC
TCACCTTCGGGTGGGCCTTTCTGCGTTTATACCTAGGGATATATTCCGCTTCCTCGCTCACTGACTCGCT
ACGCTCGGTCGTTCGACTGCGGCGAGCGGAAATGGCTTACGAACGGGGCGGAGATTTCCTGGAAGATGCC
AGGAAGATACTTAACAGGGAAGTGAGAGGGCCGCGGCAAAGCCGTTTTTCCATAGGCTCCGCCCCCCTGA
CAAGCATCACGAAATCTGACGCTCAAATCAGTGGTGGCGAAACCCGACAGGACTATAAAGATACCAGGCG
TTTCCCCCTGGCGGCTCCCTCGTGCGCTCTCCTGTTCCTGCCTTTCGGTTTACCGGTGTCATTCCGCTGT
TATGGCCGCGTTTGTCTCATTCCACGCCTGACACTCAGTTCCGGGTAGGCAGTTCGCTCCAAGCTGGACT
GTATGCACGAACCCCCCGTTCAGTCCGACCGCTGCGCCTTATCCGGTAACTATCGTCTTGAGTCCAACCC
GGAAAGACATGCAAAAGCACCACTGGCAGCAGCCACTGGTAATTGATTTAGAGGAGTTAGTCTTGAAGTC
ATGCGCCGGTTAAGGCTAAACTGAAAGGACAAGTTTTGGTGACTGCGCTCCTCCAAGCCAGTTACCTCGG
TTCAAAGAGTTGGTAGCTCAGAGAACCTTCGAAAAACCGCCCTGCAAGGCGGTTTTTTCGTTTTCAGAGC
AAGAGATTACGCGCAGACCAAAACGATCTCAAGAAGATCATCTTATTAATCAGATAAAATATTTCTAGAT
TTCAGTGCAATTTATCTCTTCAAATGTAGCACCTGAAGTCAGCCCCATACGATATAAGTTGTTACTAGTG
CTTGGATTCTCACCAATAAAAAACGCCCGGCGGCAACCGAGCGTTCTGAACAAATCCAGATGGAGTTCTG
AGGTCATTACTGGATCTATCAACAGGAGTCCAAGCGAGCTCGATATCAAATTACGCCCCGCCCTGCCACT
CATCGCAGTACTGTTGTAATTCATTAAGCATTCTGCCGACATGGAAGCCATCACAAACGGCATGATGAAC
CTGAATCGCCAGCGGCATCAGCACCTTGTCGCCTTGCGTATAATATTTGCCCATGGTGAAAACGGGGGCG
AAGAAGTTGTCCATATTGGCCACGTTTAAATCAAAACTGGTGAAACTCACCCAGGGATTGGCTGAGAC
Features (pLannotate 1.2.2; 10 found; start..end, strand, type, name):
    433..535     -  promoter       cat promoter: promoter of the E. coli cat gene encoding chloramphenicol acetyltransferase
    565..1188    -  CDS            TetR: tetracycline repressor TetR; tetR from transposon Tn10; TetR binds to the tetracycline operator tetO to inhibit transcription. This inhibition can be relieved by adding tetracycline or doxycycline.
   1207..1262    +  promoter       tetR/tetA promoters: tetR; overlapping promoters for bacterial tetR and tetA
   1300..1902    +  CDS            lasI: LASI_PSEAE - Experimental evidence at protein level: Swiss-Prot protein existence level 1. Required for the synthesis of PAI consisting of 3-oxo-N- (tetrahydro-2-oxo-3-furanyl)-dodecanamide also known as N-(3- oxododecanoyl)homoserine lactone, an autoinducer molecule which binds to LasR and thus acts in elastase biosynthesis regulation. From Pseudomonas aeruginosa (strain ATCC 15692 / DSM 22644 / CIP 104116 / JCM 14847 / LMG 12228 / 1C / PRS 101 / PAO1).
   1941..2012    +  terminator     rrnB T1 terminator: transcription terminator T1 from the E. coli rrnB gene
   2028..2055    +  terminator     T7Te terminator: phage T7 early transcription terminator
   2074..2129    -  rep_origin     RSF ori (fragment): Plasmids containing the RSF 1030 origin of replication can be propagated in E. coli cells that contain additional plasmids with compatible origins.
   2217..2762    -  rep_origin     p15A ori: Plasmids containing the medium-copy-number p15A origin of replication can be propagated in E. coli cells that contain a second plasmid with the ColE1 origin.
   2876..2970    -  terminator     lambda t0 terminator: transcription terminator from phage lambda
   2994..432     -  CDS            cat (across the origin): CAT_ECOLX - Experimental evidence at protein level: Swiss-Prot protein existence level 1. This enzyme is an effector of chloramphenicol resistance in bacteria. From Escherichia coli. This protein is used as a marker in many commonly used cloning vectors, such as pACYC184.
