[The description below was written by a language model from this plasmid's Addgene catalogue record and pLannotate feature annotations shown in this document.]
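Description:
pBbA2C_Ptet::lasI is a 3,218 bp bacterial expression plasmid built on the pBbA2C backbone and classed as a synthetic biology vector. It replicates in E. coli from a p15A origin, which is compatible with ColE1-type plasmids so the two can be kept in the same cell. A short fragment annotated as RSF ori lies next to it and is probably just a partial sequence match. The catalogue lists the plasmid as high copy, whereas the feature annotation describes p15A as a medium-copy origin, so the two sources disagree on this point. Selection is by chloramphenicol, through a cat gene driven by its own promoter and followed by the lambda t0 terminator. The listed backbone size without insert is slightly larger than the total vector size, presumably because the Gibson assembly replaced an existing backbone segment, though the record does not say so.

The payload is lasI from Pseudomonas aeruginosa, the acyl-homoserine-lactone synthase that makes N-(3-oxododecanoyl)-homoserine lactone (3OC12-HSL), the autoinducer sensed by LasR. The gene sits downstream of the overlapping tetR/tetA promoter region, with Tn10 tetR encoded divergently on the opposite strand. TetR binds the tet operator and holds lasI transcription off until a tetracycline-class inducer relieves repression. Tandem rrnB T1 and T7Te terminators end the transcript and insulate the downstream origin. No tags or reporters are annotated.

The plasmid works as an inducible "sender" module for the Las quorum-sensing system, allowing a host cell to produce the 3OC12-HSL signal on demand. It was deposited with work on quorum-sensing toolkits for communication between cyanobacteria and heterotrophic bacteria in mixed communities.
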