Addgene plasmid #189576: pBbA2C_Ptet::lasI
Purpose: Las synthase (3OC12-HSL)
Depositing lab: Daniel Ducat. Depositing organization: Michigan State University. Publication: Developing Cyanobacterial Quorum Sensing Toolkits: Toward Interspecies Coordination in Mixed Autotroph/Heterotroph Communities. Kokarakis EJ, Rillema R, Ducat DC, Sakkos JK. ACS Synth Biol. 2023 Jan 20;12(1):265-276. doi: 10.1021/acssynbio.2c00527. Epub 2022 Dec 27. PubMed 36573789.
Backbone
  Vector backbone: pBbA2C
  Backbone size w/o insert (bp): 3287
  Total vector size (bp): 3218
  Vector type: Bacterial Expression, Synthetic Biology
Growth in bacteria
  Bacterial resistance: Chloramphenicol, 25 μg/mL
  Growth temperature: 37°C
  Growth strain: DH5alpha
  Copy number: High Copy
Gene/Insert
  Gene/Insert name: Acyl-homoserine-lactone synthase (alt name: luxI)
  Species: Pseudomonas aeruginosa
  Insert size (bp): 609
  Cloning method: Gibson Cloning
  Sequencing primers: 5′ TACCACTCCCTATCAGTGATAGAG; 3′ AAGGCCCAGTCTTTCGACTGAG
Terms and licenses: Academic/Nonprofit Terms; Industry Terms: Not Available to Industry
How to cite: pBbA2C_Ptet::lasI was a gift from Daniel Ducat (Addgene plasmid # 189576 ; http://n2t.net/addgene:189576 ; RRID:Addgene_189576)
